>Addgene plasmid #203142 | Salsa-BC301-P4D2 | addgene full sequence | sequence record 421486 | Addgene NGS Result
AGCGCCCAATACGCAAACCGCCTCTCCCCGCGCGTTGGCCGATTCATTAATGCAGTCGAGGGATCTCCAT
AAGAGAAGAGGGACAGCTATGACTGGGAGTAGTCAGGAGAGGAGGAAAAATCTGGCTAGTAAAACATGTA
AGGAAAATTTTAGGGATGTTAAAGAAAAAAATAACACAAAACAAAATATAAAAAAAATCTAACCTCAAGT
CAAGGCTTTTCTATGGAATAAGGAATGGACAGCAGGGGGCTGTTTCATATACTGATGACCTCTTTATAGC
CAACCTTTGTTCATGGCAGCCAGCATATGGGCATATGTTGCCAAACTCTAAACCAAATACTCATTCTGAT
GTTTTAAATGATTTGCCCTCCCATATGTCCTTCCGAGTGAGAGACACAAAAAATTCCAACACACTATTGC
AATGAAAATAAATTTCCTTTATTAGCCAGAAGTCAGATGCTCAAGGGGCTTCATGATGTCCCCATAATTT
TTGGCAGAGGGAAAAAGATCGATCTCAGTGGTATTTGTGAGCCAGGGCATTGGCCACACCAGCCACCACC
TTCTGATAGGCAGCCTGCACCTGAGGAGTGAATTCTTTGCCAAAATGATGAGACAGCACAACAACCAGCA
CGTTGCCCAGGAGCTGTAGGAAAGAGAAGAAGGCATGAACATGGTTAGCAGAGGGGCCCGGTTTGGACTC
AGAGTATTTTATCCTCATCTCAAACAGTGTATATCATTGTAACCATAAAGAGAAAGGCAGGATGATGACC
AGGGTGTAGTTGTTTCTACCAATAAGAATATTTCCACGCCAGCCAGAATTTATATGCAGAAATATTCTAC
CTTATCATTTAATTATAACAATTGTTCTCTAAAACTGTGCTGAAGTACAATATAATATACCCTGATTGCC
TTGAAAAAAAAGTGATTAGAGAAAGTACTTACAATCTGACAAATAAACAAAAGTGAATTTAAAAATTCGT
TACAAATGCAAGCTAAAGTTTAACGAAAAAGTTACAGAAAATGAAAAGAAAATAAGAGGAGACAATGGTT
GTCAACAGAGTAGAAAGTGAAAGAAACAAAATTATCATGAGGGTCCATGGTGATACAAGGGACATCTTCC
CATTCTAAACAACACCCTGAAAACTTTGCCCCCTCCATATAACATGAATTTTACAATAGCGAAAAAGAAA
GAACAATCAAGGGTCCCCAAACTCACCCTGAAGTTCTCAGCTCTAGAGATATCGTCGAGGCCGCGCTAGC
GTTTAAACTGTCGACCTTAATTAAGAGATCTGCTCGAGGCGCGTCAGCTGACTAGAGGATCCCCGGGTAC
CGAGCTCGAATTCGGGGCCGCGGAGGCTGGATCGGTCCCGGTGTCTTCTATGGAGGTCAAAACAGCGTGG
ATGGCGTCTCCAGGCGATCTGACGGTTCACTAAACGAGCTCTGCTTATATAGGCCTCCCACCGTACACGC
CTACCTCGACCCGGGTACCGAGCTCGACTTTCACTTTTCTCTATCACTGATAGGGAGTGGTAAACTCGAC
TTTCACTTTTCTCTATCACTGATAGGGAGTGGTAAACTCGACTTTCACTTTTCTCTATCACTGATAGGGA
GTGGTAAACTCGACTTTCACTTTTCTCTATCACTGATAGGGAGTGGTAAACTCGACTTTCACTTTTCTCT
ATCACTGATAGGGAGTGGTAAACTCGACCTATATAAGCAGAGCTCGTTTAGTGAACCGTCAGATCGCCTG
GAGACGCCATCCACGCTGTTTTGACCTCCATAGAAGACACCGGGACCGATCCAGCCTCCGCGGCCCCGAA
TTCCTGCAGCGGCCGCTCTAGAACTAGTGGATCCCCGCGGATGGTGAGCAAGGGCGAGGAGCTGTTCACC
GGGGTGGTGCCCATCCTGGTCGAGCTGGACGGCGACGTAAACGGCCACAAGTTCAGCGTGTCCGGCGAGG
GCGAGGGCGATGCCACCTACGGCAAGCTGACCCTGAAGTTCATCTGCACCACCGGCAAGCTGCCCGTGCC
CTGGCCCACCCTCGTGACCACCCTGACCTACGGCGTGCAGTGCTTCAGCCGCTACCCCGACCACATGAAG
CAGCACGACTTCTTCAAGTCCGCCATGCCCGAAGGCTACGTCCAGGAGCGCACCATCTTCTTCAAGGACG
ACGGCAACTACAAGACCCGCGCCGAGGTGAAGTTCGAGGGCGACACCCTGGTGAACCGCATCGAGCTGAA
GGGCATCGACTTCAAGGAGGACGGCAACATCCTGGGGCACAAGCTGGAGTACAACTACAACAGCCACAAC
GTCTATATCATGGCCGACAAGCAGAAGAACGGCATCAAGGTGAACTTCAAGATCCGCCACAACATCGAGG
ACGGCAGCGTGCAGCTCGCCGACCACTACCAGCAGAACACCCCCATCGGCGACGGCCCCGTGCTGCTGCC
CGACAACCACTACCTGAGCACCCAGTCCGCCCTGAGCAAAGACCCCAACGAGAAGCGCGATCACATGGTC
CTGCTGGAGTTCGTGACCGCCGCCGGGATCACTCTCGGCATGGACGAGCTGTACAAGTAAGCGCTTTCAA
GAATTCGATATCAAGCTTGTCGACCTAGTTCTAGAGGATCCAGACATGATAAGATACATTGATGAGTTTG
GACAAACCACAACTAGAATGCAGTGAAAAAAATGCTTTATTTGTGAAATTTGTGATGCTATTGCTTTATT
TGTAACCATTATAAGCTGCAATAAACAAGTTAACAACAACAATTGCATTCATTTTATGTTTCAGGTTCAG
GGGGAGGTGTGGGAGGTTTTTTAAAGCAAGTAAAACCTCTACAAATGTGGTATGGCTGATTATGATCCTG
CAAGCCTCGTCGTCCTGGCCGGACCACGCTATCTGTGCAAGGTCCCCGGCCCCGGACGCGCGCTCCATGA
GCAGAGCGCCCGCCGCCGAGGCGAAGACTCGGGCGGCGCCCTGCCCGTCCCACCAGGTCAACAGGCGGTA
ACCGGCCTCTTCATCGGGAATGCGCGCGACCTTCAGCATCGCCGGCATGTCCCCCTGGCGGACGGGAAGT
ATCCAGCTCGACCAAGCTGGCCGCGTCGAGTGAAGACGAAAGGGCCTCGTGATACGCCTATTTTTATAGG
TTAATGTCATGATAATAATGGTTTCTTAGACGTCAGGTGGCACTTTTCGGGGAAATGTGCGCGGAACCCC
TATTTGTTTATTTTTCTAAATACATTCAAATATGTATCCGCTCATGAGACAATAACCCTGATAAATGCTT
CAATAATATTGAAAAAGGAAGAGTATGAGTATTCAACATTTCCGTGTCGCCCTTATTCCCTTTTTTGCGG
CATTTTGCCTTCCTGTTTTTGCTCACCCAGAAACGCTGGTGAAAGTAAAAGATGCTGAAGATCAGTTGGG
TGCACGAGTGGGTTACATCGAACTGGATCTCAACAGCGGTAAGATCCTTGAGAGTTTTCGCCCCGAAGAA
CGTTTTCCAATGATGAGCACTTTTAAAGTTCTGCTATGTGGCGCGGTATTATCCCGTGTTGACGCCGGGC
AAGAGCAACTCGGTCGCCGCATACACTATTCTCAGAATGACTTGGTTGAGTACTCACCAGTCACAGAAAA
GCATCTTACGGATGGCATGACAGTAAGAGAATTATGCAGTGCTGCCATAACCATGAGTGATAACACTGCG
GCCAACTTACTTCTGACAACGATCGGAGGACCGAAGGAGCTAACCGCTTTTTTGCACAACATGGGGGATC
ATGTAACTCGCCTTGATCGTTGGGAACCGGAGCTGAATGAAGCCATACCAAACGACGAGCGTGACACCAC
GATGCCTGTAGCAATGGCAACAACGTTGCGCAAACTATTAACTGGCGAACTACTTACTCTAGCTTCCCGG
CAACAATTAATAGACTGGATGGAGGCGGATAAAGTTGCAGGACCACTTCTGCGCTCGGCCCTTCCGGCTG
GCTGGTTTATTGCTGATAAATCTGGAGCCGGTGAGCGTGGGTCTCGCGGTATCATTGCAGCACTGGGGCC
AGATGGTAAGCCCTCCCGTATCGTAGTTATCTACACGACGGGGAGTCAGGCAACTATGGATGAACGAAAT
AGACAGATCGCTGAGATAGGTGCCTCACTGATTAAGCATTGGTAACTGTCAGACCAAGTTTACTCATATA
TACTTTAGATTGATTTAAAACTTCATTTTTAATTTAAAAGGATCTAGGTGAAGATCCTTTTTGATAATCT
CATGACCAAAATCCCTTAACGTGAGTTTTCGTTCCACTGAGCGTCAGACCCCGTAGAAAAGATCAAAGGA
TCTTCTTGAGATCCTTTTTTTCTGCGCGTAATCTGCTGCTTGCAAACAAAAAAACCACCGCTACCAGCGG
TGGTTTGTTTGCCGGATCAAGAGCTACCAACTCTTTTTCCGAAGGTAACTGGCTTCAGCAGAGCGCAGAT
ACCAAATACTGTTCTTCTAGTGTAGCCGTAGTTAGGCCACCACTTCAAGAACTCTGTAGCACCGCCTACA
TACCTCGCTCTGCTAATCCTGTTACCAGTGGCTGCTGCCAGTGGCGATAAGTCGTGTCTTACCGGGTTGG
ACTCAAGACGATAGTTACCGGATAAGGCGCAGCGGTCGGGCTGAACGGGGGGTTCGTGCACACAGCCCAG
CTTGGAGCGAACGACCTACACCGAACTGAGATACCTACAGCGTGAGCTATGAGAAAGCGCCACGCTTCCC
GAAGGGAGAAAGGCGGACAGGTATCCGGTAAGCGGCAGGGTCGGAACAGGAGAGCGCACGAGGGAGCTTC
CAGGGGGAAACGCCTGGTATCTTTATAGTCCTGTCGGGTTTCGCCACCTCTGACTTGAGCGTCGATTTTT
GTGATGCTCGTCAGGGGGGCGGAGCCTATGGAAAAACGCCAGCAACGCGGCCTTTTTACGGTTCCTGGCC
TTTTGCTGGCCTTTTGCTCACATGTTCTTTCCTGCGTTATCCCCTGATTCTGTGGATAACCGTATTACCG
CCTTTGAGTGAGCTGATACCGCTCGCCGCAGCCGAACGACCGAGCGCAGCGAGTCAGTGAGCGAGGAAGC
GGAAG
Features (pLannotate 1.2.2; 17 found; start..end, strand, type, name):
      2..55      +  CDS            lacI (fragment): lac repressor; lacI; The lac repressor binds to the lac operator to inhibit transcription in E. coli. This inhibition can be relieved by adding lactose or isopropyl-β-D-thiogalactopyranoside (IPTG).
    388..443     -  polyA_signal   β-globin poly(A) signal: rabbit β-globin polyadenylation signal (Gil and Proudfoot, 1987)
    518..640     -  CDS            HBB: HBB_COLGU - Experimental evidence at transcript level: Swiss-Prot protein existence level 2. Involved in oxygen transport from the lung to the various peripheral tissues. From Colobus guereza (Mantled guereza) (Eastern black-and-white colobus monkey).
    644..1216    -  intron         β-globin intron: intron from rabbit β-globin gene
   1312..1343    -  misc_feature   MCS (fragment): pUC18/19 multiple cloning site
   1437..1475    -  promoter       minimal CMV promoter: human cytomegalovirus (CMV) immediate early promoter
   1493..1708    -  protein_bind   tetracycline response element (fragment): contains seven copies of the tetracycline operator tetO tetracycline repressor TetR
   1708..1753    +  promoter       TRE3GV promoter (fragment): 3rd-generation Tet-responsive promoter that can be activated by binding of Tet-On® 3G, optimized for retroviral and lentiviral vectors
   1829..1856    +  misc_feature   MCS (fragment): pBluescript multiple cloning site
   1861..2580    +  CDS            EGFP: the original enhanced GFP (Yang et al., 1996) mammalian codon-optimized
   2591..2613    +  misc_feature   MCS (fragment): pBluescript multiple cloning site
   2627..2761    -  polyA_signal   SV40 poly(A) signal: SV40 polyadenylation signal
   2784..2867    -  CDS            large T antigen (fragment): large T antigen from SV40 (simian virus 40)
   2861..3091    -  CDS            str (fragment): STR_KLEPN - Protein inferred from homology: Swiss-Prot protein existence level 3. The aminoglycoside phosphotransferases achieve inactivation of their antibiotic substrates by phosphorylation. From Klebsiella pneumoniae.
   3210..3314    +  promoter       AmpR promoter: bla
   3315..4175    +  CDS            AmpR: β-lactamase; bla; confers resistance to ampicillin, carbenicillin, and related antibiotics
   4346..4934    +  rep_origin     ori: high-copy-number ColE1/pMB1/pBR322/pUC origin of replication
