[The description below was written by a language model from this plasmid's Addgene catalogue record and pLannotate feature annotations shown in this document.]
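Description:
Salsa-BC301-P4D2 is a mammalian expression reporter plasmid built on the pCER206 backbone, one member of a set of barcoded reporters made for the PRESTO-Salsa multiplexed GPCR bioactivity screening platform. It is about 5.1 kb and is propagated in E. coli as a high-copy plasmid through a ColE1/pUC-type origin, with selection by ampicillin via the bla (AmpR) gene and its native promoter. No mammalian selection marker is annotated, which suggests transient transfection, although the record does not say so.

The payload is a synthetic EGFP/BC301 insert of roughly 730 bp, placed between retained BsrGI and HindIII sites and driven by a tetracycline response element. The feature table shows a bidirectional arrangement around the tetO repeats. On one side, a TRE3G-type minimal promoter fragment reads into mammalian codon-optimized EGFP; the short region just downstream of the EGFP coding sequence, ahead of an SV40 polyadenylation region, is presumably where the BC301 barcode sits, though the barcode itself is not annotated. On the other side, a minimal CMV promoter faces a multiple cloning site fragment followed by a rabbit β-globin intron, a short β-globin exon segment and the β-globin poly(A) signal; no coding sequence is annotated in that arm. Small fragments of lacI, SV40 large T antigen and an aminoglycoside phosphotransferase gene appear to be backbone remnants.

Because a TRE is activated by a tetracycline-controlled transactivator, EGFP and the linked barcode should be transcribed only when such an activator is present. The barcode would give a sequence identifier for pooled readout alongside other barcoded reporters. The record does not specify which receptor is paired with BC301.
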