Addgene plasmid #203142: Salsa-BC301-P4D2
Purpose: Expression of barcoded reporter plasmid for PRESTO-Salsa; EGFP/BC301
Depositing lab: Noah Palm. Depositing organization: Yale University. Publication: Highly multiplexed bioactivity screening reveals human and microbiota metabolome-GPCRome interactions. Chen H, Rosen CE, Gonzalez-Hernandez JA, Song D, Potempa J, Ring AM, Palm NW. Cell. 2023 Jul 6;186(14):3095-3110.e19. doi: 10.1016/j.cell.2023.05.024. Epub 2023 Jun 14. PubMed 37321219.
Backbone
  Vector backbone: pCER206
  Vector type: Mammalian Expression
Growth in bacteria
  Bacterial resistance: Ampicillin, 100 μg/mL
  Growth temperature: 37°C
  Growth strain: DH5alpha
  Copy number: High Copy
Gene/Insert
  Gene/Insert name: EGFP/BC301
  Species: Synthetic
  Insert size (bp): 730
  Promoter: Tet Response Element (TRE)
  Cloning method: Restriction Enzyme; 5′ cloning site BsrGI (not destroyed); 3′ cloning site HindIII (not destroyed)
  Sequencing primers: 5′ Custom primer (GAAGCGCGATCACATGG)
Terms and licenses: Academic/Nonprofit Terms; Industry Terms: Not Available to Industry
How to cite: Salsa-BC301-P4D2 was a gift from Noah Palm (Addgene plasmid # 203142 ; http://n2t.net/addgene:203142 ; RRID:Addgene_203142)
