>Addgene plasmid #203142 | Salsa-BC301-P4D2 | depositor partial sequence | sequence record 394015 | BC301
GCGCTTTCAA
